>Addgene plasmid #228289 | pMT949 | addgene full sequence | sequence record 466788 | Addgene NGS Result
GACGAAAGGGCCTCGTGATACGCCTATTTTTATAGGTTAATGTCATGATAATAATGGTTTCTTAGACGTC
AGGTGGCACTTTTCGGGGAAATGTGCGCGGAACCCCTATTTGTTTATTTTTCTAAATACATTCAAATATG
TATCCGCTCATGAGACAATAACCCTGATAAATGCTTCAATAATATTGAAAAAGGAAGAGTATGAGTATTC
AACATTTCCGTGTCGCCCTTATTCCCTTTTTTGCGGCATTTTGCCTTCCTGTTTTTGCTCACCCAGAAAC
GCTGGTGAAAGTAAAAGATGCTGAAGATCAGTTGGGTGCACGAGTGGGTTACATCGAACTGGATCTCAAC
AGCGGTAAGATCCTTGAGAGTTTTCGCCCCGAAGAACGTTTTCCAATGATGAGCACTTTTAAAGTTCTGC
TATGTGGCGCGGTATTATCCCGTATTGACGCCGGGCAAGAGCAACTCGGTCGCCGCATACACTATTCTCA
GAATGACTTGGTTGAGTACTCACCAGTCACAGAAAAGCATCTTACGGATGGCATGACAGTAAGAGAATTA
TGCAGTGCTGCCATAACCATGAGTGATAACACTGCGGCCAACTTACTTCTGACAACGATCGGAGGACCGA
AGGAGCTAACCGCTTTTTTGCACAACATGGGGGATCATGTAACTCGCCTTGATCGTTGGGAACCGGAGCT
GAATGAAGCCATACCAAACGACGAGCGTGACACCACGATGCCTGTAGCAATGGCAACAACGTTGCGCAAA
CTATTAACTGGCGAACTACTTACTCTAGCTTCCCGGCAACAATTAATAGACTGGATGGAGGCGGATAAAG
TTGCAGGACCACTTCTGCGCTCGGCCCTTCCGGCTGGCTGGTTTATTGCTGATAAATCTGGAGCCGGTGA
GCGTGGGTCTCGCGGTATCATTGCAGCACTGGGGCCAGATGGTAAGCCCTCCCGTATCGTAGTTATCTAC
ACGACGGGGAGTCAGGCAACTATGGATGAACGAAATAGACAGATCGCTGAGATAGGTGCCTCACTGATTA
AGCATTGGTAACTGTCAGACCAAGTTTACTCATATATACTTTAGATTGATTTAAAACTTCATTTTTAATT
TAAAAGGATCTAGGTGAAGATCCTTTTTGATAATCTCATGACCAAAATCCCTTAACGTGAGTTTTCGTTC
CACTGAGCGTCAGACCCCGTAGAAAAGATCAAAGGATCTTCTTGAGATCCTTTTTTTCTGCGCGTAATCT
GCTGCTTGCAAACAAAAAAACCACCGCTACCAGCGGTGGTTTGTTTGCCGGATCAAGAGCTACCAACTCT
TTTTCCGAAGGTAACTGGCTTCAGCAGAGCGCAGATACCAAATACTGTTCTTCTAGTGTAGCCGTAGTTA
GGCCACCACTTCAAGAACTCTGTAGCACCGCCTACATACCTCGCTCTGCTAATCCTGTTACCAGTGGCTG
CTGCCAGTGGCGATAAGTCGTGTCTTACCGGGTTGGACTCAAGACGATAGTTACCGGATAAGGCGCAGCG
GTCGGGCTGAACGGGGGGTTCGTGCACACAGCCCAGCTTGGAGCGAACGACCTACACCGAACTGAGATAC
CTACAGCGTGAGCTATGAGAAAGCGCCACGCTTCCCGAAGGGAGAAAGGCGGACAGGTATCCGGTAAGCG
GCAGGGTCGGAACAGGAGAGCGCACGAGGGAGCTTCCAGGGGGAAACGCCTGGTATCTTTATAGTCCTGT
CGGGTTTCGCCACCTCTGACTTGAGCGTCGATTTTTGTGATGCTCGTCAGGGGGGCGGAGCCTATGGAAA
AACGCCAGCAACGCGGCCTTTTTACGGTTCCTGGCCTTTTGCTGGCCTTTTGCTCACATGTTCTTTCCTG
CGTTATCCCCTGATTCTGTGGATAACCGTATTACCGCCTTTGAGTGAGCTGATACCGCTCGCCGCAGCCG
AACGACCGAGCGCAGCGAGTCAGTGAGCGAGGAAGCGGAAGAGCGCCCAATACGCAAACCGCCTCTCCCC
GCGCGTTGGCCGATTCATTAATGCAGCTGGCACGACAGGTTTCCCGACTGGAAAGCGGGCAGTGAGCGCA
ACGCAATTAATGTGAGTTAGCTCACTCATTAGGCACCCCAGGCTTTACACTTTATGCTTCCGGCTCGTAT
GTTGTGTGGAATTGTGAGCGGATAACAATTTCACACAGGAAACAGCTATGACCATGATTACGCCAAGCTT
GCGGCCGCGGATCCATGGTTGTGCGACAGATTCACTGTGAAAGACTGTTCATTATACCCACGTTTCACTG
GGAGATGTAAGCCTTAGGTGTTTTACCCTGATTAGATAATACAATAACCAACAGAAATACGAGAATCTAA
ACTAATTTCGATGATTCATTTTTCTTTTTACCGCGCTGCCTCTTTTGGCAATTCTTTCACCTATATTCTA
CCTTCTCTTTCCTTTTGTTCTAAACTTATTACCAGCTATCTATGTCGAATCAAGAAGAAGGACTTAAACT
GTGGGGTGGCAGGTTTACTGGGGCTACTGACCCCTTGATGGATTTGTATAACGCTTCCTTACCTTACGAC
AAGAAAATGTACAAGGTGGATTTAGAAGGAACAAAAGTTTACACTGAGGGCCTGGAGAAAATTAATTTGC
TAACTAAAGACGAACTAAGTGAGATTCATCGTGGTCTCAAATTGATTGAAGCAGAGTGGGCAGAAGGGAA
GTTTGTTGAGAAGCCAGGGGATGAGGATATTCACACTGCTAATGAACGTCGCTTGGGTGAGTTGATTGGT
CGTGGAATCTCTGGTAAGGTTCATACCGGAAGGTCTAGAAATGATCAAGTTGCCACTGATATGCGGTTGT
ATGTCAGAGACAATCTAACTCAGTTGGCTGACTATCTGAAGCAGTTCATTCAAGTAATCATCAAGAGAGC
TGAACAGGAAATAGACGTCTTGATGCCCGGTTATACTCACTTGCAAAGAGCTCAACCAATCAGATGGTCT
CACTGGTTGAGCATGTATGCTACCTATTTCACTGAAGATTATGAGAGACTGAATCAAATCGTTAAAAGGT
TGAACAAATCCCCATTGGGAGCTGGAGCTTTGGCTGGTCATCCTTATGGAATTGATCGTGAATACATTGC
TGAGAGATTAGGGTTTGATTCTGTTATTGGTAATTCTTTGGCCGCTGTTTCAGACAGAGATTTTGTAGTC
GAAACCATGTTCTGGTCTTCGTTGTTTATGAATCATATTTCTCGATTCTCAGAAGATTTGATCATTTACT
CCACTGGAGAGTTTGGATTTATCAAGTTGGCAGATGCTTATTCTACTGGATCTTCTCTGATGCCTCAAAA
AAAAAACCCAGACTCTTTGGAGTTATTGAGGGGTAAATCTGGTAGATGTTTTGGGGCCTTGGCTGGTTTC
CTCATGTCTATTAAGTCCATTCCGTCAACCTATAACAAAGATATGCAAGAGGATAAGGAGCCTTTATTTG
ATACTCTAATCACTGTAGAGCACTCGATTTTGATAGCATCCGGTGTAGTTTCTACCTTGAACATTGATGC
CGAACGAATGAAGAATGCTCTAACTATGGATATGCTGGCTACAGATCTTGCCGACTATTTAGTTAGAAGG
GGAGTTCCATTCAGAGAAACTCACCACATTTCTGGTGAATGTGTCAGACAAGCCGAGGAGTTGAACCTTT
CTGGTATTGATCAGTTGTCCCTCGAACAATTGAAATCCATTGACTCCCGTTTTGAGGCTGATGTGGCTTC
AACGTTTGACTTTGAAGCCAGTGTTGAAAAAAGAACTGCCACCGGAGGAACTTCTAAGACTGCTGTTTTA
AAGCAATTGGATGCACTGAATGAAAAGCTAGAGTCTTGACTGCAGGTCGACTCTAGAGGATCCTATGTAT
GATACGAAACGTACCGTATCGTTAAGGTAGCGTCAAAATTTAACTGTTCTAACCCCTACTTGACAGCAAT
ATATAAACAGAAGGAAGCTGCCCTGTCTTAAACCTTTTTTTTTATCATCATTATTAGCTTACTTTCATAA
TTGCGACTGGTTCCAATTGACAAGCTTTTGATTTTAACGACTTTTAACGACAACTTGAGAAGATCAAAAA
ACAACTAATTATTCGAAACGACTAGTATGGTTTCTAAGGGTGAAGAGTTGTTCACTGGTGTTGTTCCAAT
CTTGGTTGAGTTGGACGGTGACGTTAACGGACACAAGTTCTCTGTTTCTGGTGAAGGTGAGGGTGACGCT
ACTTACGGAAAGTTGACTTTGAAGTTCATCTGTACTACTGGTAAGTTGCCAGTTCCATGGCCAACTTTGG
TTACTACTTTGACTTACGGTGTTCAGTGTTTCTCCAGATACCCAGACCACATGAAGCAGCACGATTTCTT
CAAGTCTGCTATGCCAGAGGGTTACGTTCAAGAGAGAACTATCTTCTTCAAGGACGACGGTAACTACAAG
ACTAGAGCTGAGGTTAAGTTCGAGGGTGACACATTGGTTAACAGAATCGAGTTGAAGGGTATCGACTTCA
AAGAGGACGGAAACATCTTGGGTCACAAGTTGGAGTACAACTACAACTCCCACAACGTTTACATCATGGC
TGACAAGCAGAAGAACGGTATCAAGGTTAACTTCAAGATCAGACACAACATCGAGGACGGTTCCGTTCAA
TTGGCTGACCACTACCAACAGAACACTCCAATTGGTGACGGTCCAGTTTTGTTGCCAGACAACCACTACT
TGTCCACTCAATCCGCTTTGTCCAAGGACCCAAACGAGAAGAGAGATCACATGGTTTTGTTGGAGTTCGT
TACTGCTGCTGGTATCACTTTGGGTATGGACGAGTTGTACAAGTAACTCGAGCCTTAGACATGACTGTTC
CTCAGTTCAAGTTGGGCACTTACGAGAAGACCGGTCTTGCTAGATTCTAATCAAGAGGATGTCAGAATGC
CATTTGCCTGAGAGATGCAGGCTTCATTTTTGATACTTTTTTATTTGTAACCTATATAGTATAGGATTTT
TTTTGTCATTTTGTTTCTTCTCGTACGAGCTTGCTCCTGATCAGCCTATCTCGCAGCTGATGAATATCTT
GTGGTAGGGGTTTGGGAAAATCATTCGAGTTTGATGTTTTTCTTGGTATTTCCCACTCCTCTTCAGAGTA
CAGAAGATTAAGTGAGACGTTCGTTTGTGCAAGCTTAGATCTTCTAGAGACAATAAGAAGAAAAAAAAAG
AAAAGCGGTGGGGGAGGGATTATTAAATAAGGATTATGTAACCCCAGGGTACCGTTCTATACATATTTAA
GGATTATTTAGGACAATCGATGAAATCGGCATCAAACTGGATGGGAGTATAGTGTCCGGATAATCGGATA
AATCATCTTGCGAGGAGCCGCTTGGTTGGTTGGTGAGAGGAGTGAAATATGTGTCTCCTCACCCAAGAAT
CGCGATATCAGCACCCTGTGGGGGACACTATTGGCCTCCCTCCCAAACCTTCGATGTGGTAGTGCTTTAT
TATATTGATTACATTGATTACATAGCTAAACCCTGCCTGGTTGCAAGTTGAGCTCCGAATTCCAATATTA
GTAAAATGCCTGCAAGATAACCTCGGTATGGCGTCCGACCCCGCTTAATTATTTTAACTCCTTTCCAACG
AGGACTTCGTAATTTTTGATTAGGGAGTTGAGAAACGGGGGGTCTTGATACCTCCTCGATTTCAGATCCC
ACCCCCTCTCAGTCCCAAGTGGGACCCCCCTCGGCCGTGAAATGCGCGCACTTTAGTTTTTTTCGCATGT
AAACGCCGGTGTCCGTCATCTAGAGAATTCCCCGCTCAGAAGAACTCGTCAAGAAGGCGATAGAAGGCGA
TGCGCTGCGAATCGGGAGCGGCGATACCGTAAAGCACGAGGAAGCGGTCAGCCCATTCGCCGCCAAGCTC
TTCAGCAATATCACGGGTAGCCAACGCTATGTCCTGATAGCGGTCCGCCACACCCAGCCGGCCACAGTCG
ATGAATCCAGAAAAGCGGCCATTTTCCACCATGATATTCGGCAAGCAGGCATCGCCATGGGTCACGACGA
GATCCTCGCCGTCGGGCATGCGCGCCTTGAGCCTGGCGAACAGTTCGGCTGGCGCGAGCCCCTGATGCTC
TTCGTCCAGATCATCCTGATCGACAAGACCGGCTTCCATCCGAGTACGTGCTCGCTCGATGCGATGTTTC
GCTTGGTGGTCGAATGGGCAGGTAGCCGGATCAAGCGTATGCAGCCGCCGCATTGCATCAGCCATGATGG
ATACTTTCTCGGCAGGAGCAAGGTGAGATGACAGGAGATCCTGCCCCGGCACTTCGCCCAATAGCAGCCA
GTCCCTTCCCGCTTCAGTGACAACGTCGAGCACAGCTGCGCAAGGAACGCCCGTCGTGGCCAGCCACGAT
AGCCGCGCTGCCTCGTCCTGCAGTTCATTCAGGGCACCGGACAGGTCGGTCTTGACAAAAAGAACCGGGC
GCCCCTGCGCTGACAGCCGGAACACGGCGGCATCAGAGCAGCCGATTGTCTGTTGTGCCCAGTCATAGCC
GAATAGCCTCTCCACCCAAGCGGCCGGAGAACCTGCGTGCAATCCATCTTGTTCAATCATATGGTTTCTA
TATTATCTTTGTACTAAAGAGCAATTGATAATGTGCGAGAAAAACTGGTCCTTATATACCGTTTGCAGCA
CTCCCTCCCGAACTTTACGAAAAGTCGTGCGCCACCTGATTTTCATCACGCCAAAAACCTACACGTATGA
CTACTCCGGGCCAGTGTTCACCACGAGCTATATAGTGTTAATTAATTACCTTATTGGTTAGCTCTGCATG
TAAGGGTGGTGTGAGCCGGGAATTGGGTCTACTCTAGCGTTCAGTAAGGTGATATAAAGCTCTGTAGAAT
TCACTGGCCGTCGTTTTACAACGTCGTGACTGGGAAAACCCTGGCGTTACCCAACTTAATCGCCTTGCAG
CACATCCCCCTTTCGCCAGCTGGCGTAATAGCGAAGAGGCCCGCACCGATCGCCCTTCCCAACAGTTGCG
CAGCCTGAATGGCGAATGGCGCCTGATGCGGTATTTTCTCCTTACGCATCTGTGCGGTATTTCACACCGC
ATATGGTGCACTCTCAGTACAATCTGCTCTGATGCCGCATAGTTAAGCCAGCCCCGACACCCGCCAACAC
CCGCTGACGCGCCCTGACGGGCTTGTCTGCTCCCGGCATCCGCTTACAGACAAGCTGTGACCGTCTCCGG
GAGCTGCATGTGTCAGAGGTTTTCACCGTCATCACCGAAACGCGCGA
Features (pLannotate 1.2.2; 20 found; start..end, strand, type, name):
     96..200     +  promoter       AmpR promoter: bla
    201..1061    +  CDS            AmpR: β-lactamase; bla; confers resistance to ampicillin, carbenicillin, and related antibiotics
   1232..1820    +  rep_origin     ori: high-copy-number ColE1/pMB1/pBR322/pUC origin of replication
   2003..2095    +  CDS            lacI (fragment): lac repressor; lacI; The lac repressor binds to the lac operator to inhibit transcription in E. coli. This inhibition can be relieved by adding lactose or isopropyl-β-D-thiogalactopyranoside (IPTG).
   2108..2129    +  protein_bind   CAP binding site: CAP binding activates transcription in the presence of cAMP. E. coli catabolite activator protein
   2144..2174    +  promoter       lac promoter: promoter for the E. coli lac operon
   2182..2198    +  protein_bind   lac operator: The lac repressor binds to the lac operator to inhibit transcription in E. coli. This inhibition can be relieved by adding lactose or isopropyl-β-D-thiogalactopyranoside (IPTG). lac repressor encoded by lacI
   2256..2324    +  CDS            DED81 (fragment): SYNC_SACPA - Protein inferred from homology: Swiss-Prot protein existence level 3. From Saccharomyces paradoxus (Yeast) (Saccharomyces douglasii).
   2516..3880    +  CDS            ARG4: ARLY_YEAST - Experimental evidence at protein level: Swiss-Prot protein existence level 1. From Saccharomyces cerevisiae (strain ATCC 204508 / S288c) (Baker's yeast).
   3890..3913    -  misc_feature   MCS (fragment): pUC18/19 multiple cloning site
   3953..4150    +  promoter       AOX1 promoter (fragment): Pichia pastoris AOX1; inducible promoter, regulated by methanol
   4157..4873    +  CDS            EGFP: EGFP is a basic (constitutively fluorescent) green fluorescent protein published in 1996, derived from Aequorea victoria. It is reported to be a rapidly-maturing weak dimer with moderate acid sensitivity.
   4882..4947    +  CDS            AOX1 (fragment): ALOX1_KOMPC - Experimental evidence at protein level: Swiss-Prot protein existence level 1. Major isoform of alcohol oxidase, which catalyzes the oxidation of methanol to formaldehyde and hydrogen peroxide, the first step in the methanol utilization pathway of methylotrophic yeasts. From Komagataella phaffii (strain ATCC 76273 / CBS 7435 / CECT 11047 / NRRL Y-11430 / Wegner 21-1) (Yeast) (Pichia pastoris).
   4951..5197    +  terminator     AOX1 terminator: Pichia pastoris AOX1; transcription terminator for AOX1
   5238..5255    -  promoter       ADH1 promoter (fragment): S. cerevisiae ADH1; promoter for alcohol dehydrogenase 1
   5316..5332    +  mobile_element Tn7L (fragment): mini-Tn7 element (left end of the Tn7 transposon) Tn7
   5849..6640    -  CDS            neo: KKA2_KLEPN - Also known as kan, nptII. Experimental evidence at protein level: Swiss-Prot protein existence level 1. Resistance to kanamycin, neomycin, paromomycin, ribostamycin, butirosin and gentamicin B. From Klebsiella pneumoniae.
   6929..7086    +  CDS            lacZα (fragment): LacZα fragment of β-galactosidase; lacZ fragment
   7092..7191    -  misc_feature   bom (fragment): basis of mobility region from pBR322
   7293..1       -  CDS            rop (fragment) (across the origin): Rop protein, which maintains plasmids at low copy number; rop
