[The description below was written by a language model from this plasmid's Addgene catalogue record and pLannotate feature annotations shown in this document.]
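Description:
pMT949 is a 7.3 kb yeast expression plasmid built on pUC19 that places EGFP under a synthetic promoter regulated by 2,4-diacetylphloroglucinol (DAPG). In E. coli it is maintained at high copy through the ColE1/pUC origin and selected with ampicillin via the bla gene. The lac promoter/operator, lacZα, lacI, bom and rop fragments in the annotation are leftovers of the pUC19 backbone rather than functional parts of the design.

The reporter cassette consists of the KpPhl1.1 promoter, the EGFP coding sequence and the AOX1 transcription terminator. The annotation recognises only a short fragment of the Pichia pastoris (Komagataella phaffii) AOX1 promoter immediately upstream of EGFP. This suggests that the synthetic promoter uses an AOX1-derived core region, with its DAPG-responsive elements left unannotated. The "Kp" prefix and the AOX1 parts point to K. phaffii as the intended host, although the record lists the vector only as a yeast expression and synthetic biology construct. No DAPG-responsive regulator protein is annotated on this plasmid, so that component is presumably supplied separately; the record does not say.

For yeast selection, a neo (nptII) gene in the reverse orientation confers G418 resistance, but its promoter and terminator are not clearly identified. A full-length ARG4 (argininosuccinate lyase) sequence matching Saccharomyces cerevisiae is also present. It could serve as an auxotrophic marker or a genomic integration target, but its role is not stated. No yeast replication origin is annotated, which is consistent with chromosomal integration. The plasmid comes from work on designing strong inducible synthetic promoters in yeasts, where EGFP fluorescence reports promoter strength and inducibility.
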