Addgene plasmid #228289: pMT949
Purpose: 2,4-Diacetylphloroglucinol (DAPG)-regulatable EGFP expression
Depositing lab: Jun Ishii. Depositing organization: Kobe University. Publication: Designing strong inducible synthetic promoters in yeasts. Tominaga M, Shima Y, Nozaki K, Ito Y, Someda M, Shoya Y, Hashii N, Obata C, Matsumoto-Kitano M, Suematsu K, Matsukawa T, Hosoya K, Hashiba N, Kondo A, Ishii J. Nat Commun. 2024 Dec 19;15(1):10653. doi: 10.1038/s41467-024-54865-z. PubMed 39702268.
Backbone
  Vector backbone: pUC19
  Vector type: Yeast Expression, Synthetic Biology
  Selectable markers: Neomycin (select with G418)
Growth in bacteria
  Bacterial resistance: Ampicillin, 100 μg/mL
  Growth temperature: 37°C
  Growth strain: DH5alpha
  Copy number: High Copy
Gene/Insert
  Gene/Insert name: EGFP
  Species: Synthetic; Aequorea victoria
  Promoter: 2,4-Diacetylphloroglucinol-regulatable synthetic promoter (KpPhl1.1)
  Cloning method: Ligation Independent Cloning
Terms and licenses: Academic/Nonprofit Terms; Industry Terms: Not Available to Industry
How to cite: pMT949 was a gift from Jun Ishii (Addgene plasmid # 228289 ; http://n2t.net/addgene:228289 ; RRID:Addgene_228289)
